Addgene plasmid #25100: pAL119-hCTLA4-Ig
Depositing lab: Maria Castro. Depositing organization: Cedars-Sinai Medical Center. Publication: Active suppression of allogeneic proliferative responses by dendritic cells after induction of long-term allograft survival by CTLA4Ig. Guillot C, Menoret S, Guillonneau C, Braudeau C, Castro MG, Lowenstein P, Anegon I. Blood. 2003 Apr 15. 101(8):3325-33. 10.1182/blood-2002-07-2076 PubMed 12515725.
Backbone
  Vector backbone: pAL119
  Backbone size w/o insert (bp): 7337
  Vector type: Adenoviral
Growth in bacteria
  Bacterial resistance: Ampicillin, 100 μg/mL
  Growth temperature: 37°C
  Growth strain: DH5alpha
  Copy number: Low Copy
Gene/Insert
  Gene/Insert name: ytotoxic T-murine Lymphocyte Antigen 4 (alt names: mCTLA4-IGHG1; CTLA4)
  Species: M. musculus (mouse)
  Insert size (bp): 2095
  Entrez Gene: Ctla4 (a.k.a. Cd152, Ctla-4, Ly-56)
  Cloning method: Restriction Enzyme; 5′ cloning site BamHI (destroyed during cloning); 3′ cloning site BamHI (destroyed during cloning)
  Sequencing primers: 5′ For tk 656- 5' AGCGGTTTGACTCACGGGGATTTC 3'; 3′ rev tk 2404 -5' CCTGGTGCGGGTCTCATCGTA 3'
Terms and licenses: Academic/Nonprofit Terms; Industry Terms: Not Available to Industry
How to cite: pAL119-hCTLA4-Ig was a gift from Maria Castro (Addgene plasmid # 25100 ; http://n2t.net/addgene:25100 ; RRID:Addgene_25100)
