[The description below was written by a language model from this plasmid's Addgene catalogue record and pLannotate feature annotations shown in this document.]
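Description:
pAL119-hCTLA4-Ig is an adenoviral shuttle (transfer) plasmid built on the pAL119 backbone and used to generate recombinant, E1-deleted adenovirus serotype 5 vectors expressing a CTLA4-immunoglobulin fusion protein. It is propagated in E. coli under ampicillin selection (AmpR with its bla promoter). Its pBR322-derived backbone carries a ColE1/pMB1-type origin together with rop and bom, consistent with the low copy number recorded, plus a non-functional fragment of the tetracycline resistance gene.

The viral portion begins with the left Ad5 inverted terminal repeat and the Ad5 Ψ packaging signal. These are followed by the expression cassette inserted in place of the E1 region, and then by adenoviral sequence covering the end of E1B, protein IX and IVa2. This downstream stretch typically serves as the homology arm for recombination with an adenoviral genome plasmid in an E1-complementing cell line. Transcription appears to be driven by human cytomegalovirus immediate-early enhancer/promoter sequences, although the annotation detects these only as short fragments. A fragment of HCMV UL122 downstream of the insert probably derives from the same viral regulatory region. No polyadenylation signal is annotated.

The roughly 2.1 kb insert, cloned into a BamHI site that was destroyed, combines a portion of mouse Ctla4 with part of the human IGHG1 constant region. The gap between the two annotated segments suggests that some of the Ig sequence went undetected or is intronic. The "h" in the plasmid name does not match the catalogue species or the feature table, both of which identify the CTLA4 part as murine. The human component is the IgG1 tail. Soluble CTLA4-Ig binds CD80/CD86 and blocks CD28 costimulation, and the associated study used it to induce long-term allograft survival.
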