Features (pLannotate 1.2.2; 20 found; start..end, strand, type, name):
      1..103     +  repeat_region  ITR: inverted terminal repeat of human adenovirus serotype 5 inverted
    191..341     +  misc_signal    Ad5 Ψ: packaging signal for adenovirus serotype 5
    468..488     -  misc_feature   MCS (fragment): pUC18/19 multiple cloning site
    494..576     +  enhancer       CMV enhancer (fragment): human cytomegalovirus immediate early enhancer; contains an 18-bp deletion relative to the standard CMV enhancer
    649..666     -  promoter       CMV promoter (fragment): human cytomegalovirus (CMV) immediate early promoter
    729..780     +  promoter       CMVd2 promoter: truncated human cytomegalovirus (CMV) immediate early promoter that yields moderately reduced expression relative to the full-length promoter
    904..1383    +  CDS            Ctla4 (fragment): CTLA4_MOUSE - Also known as Cd152. Experimental evidence at protein level: Swiss-Prot protein existence level 1. Inhibitory receptor acting as a major negative regulator of T-cell responses. The affinity of CTLA4 for its natural B7 family ligands, CD80 and CD86, is considerably stronger than the affinity of their cognate stimulatory coreceptor CD28. From Mus musculus (Mouse).
   1393..1415    -  misc_feature   MCS (fragment): pUC18/19 multiple cloning site
   2530..2850    +  CDS            IGHG1 (fragment): IGHG1_HUMAN - Experimental evidence at protein level: Swiss-Prot protein existence level 1. Constant region of immunoglobulin heavy chains. Immunoglobulins, also known as antibodies, are membrane-bound or secreted glycoproteins produced by B lymphocytes. In the recognition phase of humoral immunity, the membrane-bound immunoglobulins serve as receptors which, upon binding of a specific antigen, trigger the clonal expansion and differentiation of B lymphocytes into immunoglobulins- secreting plasma cells. Secreted immunoglobulins mediate the effector phase of humoral immunity, which results in
   3072..3233    +  CDS            UL122 (fragment): VIE2_HCMVT - Experimental evidence at protein level: Swiss-Prot protein existence level 1. Stimulates viral early and late gene expression and thus play a crucial role in the regulation of productive infection. In addition, activates quiescent cells to reenter the cell cycle and upregulates several E2F-responsive genes, which are responsible for pushing the cell into S phase. In S-phase, inhibits cellular DNA synthesis and blocks further cell cycle progression. From Human cytomegalovirus (strain Towne) (HHV-5) (Human herpesvirus 5).
   3265..3438    +  CDS            E1B (fragment): E1B55_ADE02 - Experimental evidence at protein level: Swiss-Prot protein existence level 1. Plays a major role to prevent cellular inhibition of viral genome replication. Assembles an SCF-like E3 ubiquitin ligase complex based on the cellular proteins ELOB, ELOC, CUL5 and RBX1, in cooperation with viral E4orf6. This viral RING-type ligase ubiquitinates cellular substrates and targets them to proteasomal degradation: TP53/p53, LIG4, MRE11-RAD50-NBS1 (MRN) complex, ITGA3, DAXX and BLM. Degradation of host TP53/p53 activity is essential for preventing E1A-induced TP53 accumulation that would othe
   3541..3960    +  CDS            IX: CAP9_ADE05 - Experimental evidence at protein level: Swiss-Prot protein existence level 1. Structural component of the virion that acts as a cement protein on the capsid exterior and forms triskelion structures consisting of three molecules that stabilize three hexon trimers at the center of each icosahedral facet and fixes the peripentonal hexons. Dispensable for assembly. During virus entry, recruits the anterograde motor kinesin-1 to the capsid docked at the nuclear pore complex thereby subjecting the docked capsid to a pulling force. The resulting tension leads to capsid disruption, disper
   4026..5360    -  CDS            IVa2: PKG1_ADE05 - Experimental evidence at protein level: Swiss-Prot protein existence level 1. Component of the packaging machinery which encapsidates the viral DNA into preformed capsids and transcriptional activator of the viral major late promoter (MLP). Binds, along with packaging proteins 2 and 3, to the specific packaging sequence on the left end of viral genomic DNA and displays ATPase activity thereby providing the power stroke of the packaging machinery. The activity of packaging protein IVa2 is stimulated by protein 33K which acts as a terminase. May be the protein that pumps DNA into th
   5721..6345    +  CDS            TcR (fragment): tetracycline efflux protein; tet; confers resistance to tetracycline
   6587..6967    -  CDS            YPB1_ECOLX: Protein predicted: Swiss-Prot protein existence level 4. From Escherichia coli.
   6984..7175    +  CDS            rop: Rop protein, which maintains plasmids at low copy number; rop
   7277..7417    +  misc_feature   bom: basis of mobility region from pBR322
   7603..8191    -  rep_origin     ori: high-copy-number ColE1/pMB1/pBR322/pUC origin of replication
   8362..9222    -  CDS            AmpR: β-lactamase; bla; confers resistance to ampicillin, carbenicillin, and related antibiotics
   9223..9327    -  promoter       AmpR promoter: bla
>Addgene plasmid #25100 | pAL119-hCTLA4-Ig | depositor full sequence | sequence record 11578 | Author sequence
CATCATCAATAATATACCTTATTTTGGATTGAAGCCAATATGATAATGAGGGGGTGGAGTTTGTGACGTG
GCGCGGGGCGTGGGAACGGGGCGGGTGACGTAGTAGTGTGGCGGAAGTGTGATGTTGCAAGTGTGGCGGA
ACACATGTAAGCGACGGATGTGGCAAAAGTGACGTTTTTGGTGTGCGCCGGTGTANACNGGAAGTGACAA
TTTTCGCGCGGTTTTAGGCGGATGTTGTAGTAAATTTGGGCGTAACCNAGTAANATTTGGCCATTTTCGC
GGGAAAACTGAATAAGAGGAAGTGAAATCTGAATAATTNTGTGTTACTCATAGCGCGTAATATTTGTCTA
GGGCCGCGGGGACTTTGACCGTTTACGTGGAGACTCGCCCAGGTGTTTTTCTCAGGTGTTTTCCGCGTTC
CGGGTCAAAGTTGGCGTTTTATTATTATAGTCAGCTCTAGACTCNAGAAGCTTGCATGCCTGCAGGTCAA
TTCCCTGGCATTATGCCCAGTACATGACCTTATGGGACTTTCCTACTTGGCAGTACATCTACGTATTAGT
CATCGCTATTACCATGGTGATGCGGTTTTGGCAGTACATCAATGGGCGTGGATAGCGGTTTGACTCACGG
GGATTTNCAAGTCTCCACCCCATTGACGTCAATGGGAGTTTGTTTTGGCACCAAAATCAACGGGACTTTC
CAAAATGTCGTAACAACTCCGCCCCATTGACGCAAATGGGCGGTAGGCGTGTACGGTGGGAGGTCTATAT
AAGCAGAGCTCGTTTAGTGAACCGTCAGATCGCCTGGAGACGCCATCCACGCTGTTTTGACCTCCATAGA
AGACACCGGGACCGATCCAGCCTGGGGATCCCTCGAGGAGCTCAGCACATTTGCCCCCCAGCCATGGCTT
GTCTTGGACTCCGGAGGTACAAAGCTCAACTGCAGCTGCCTTCTAGGACTTGGCCTTTTGTAGCCCTGCT
CACTCTTCTTTTCATCCCAGTCTTCTCTGAAGCCATACAGGTGACCCAACCTTCAGTGGTGTTGGCTAGC
AGCCATGGTGTCGCCAGCTTTCCATGTGAATATTCACCATCACACAACACTGATGAGGTCCGGGTGACTG
TGCTGCGGCAGACAAATGACCAAATGACTGAGGTCTGTGCCACGACATTCACAGAGAAGAATACAGTGGG
CTTCCTAGATTACCCCTTCTGCAGTGGTACCTTTAATGAAAGCAGAGTGAACCTCACCATCCAAGGACTG
AGAGCTGTTGACACGGGACTGTACCTCTGCAAGGTGGAACTCATGTACCCACCGCCATACTTTGTGGGCA
TGGGCAACGGGACGCANATTTATGTCATTGATCCAGAACCATGCCCGGATTCTGGTAAGTATAAGCTTGC
ATGCCTGCAGGTCGATCCTGCCTGGACGCATCCCGGCTATGCAGCCCCAGTCCAGGGCAGCAAGGCAGGC
CCCGTCTGCCTCTTCACCCGGAGGCCTCTGCCCGCCCCACTCATGCTCANGGAGAGGGNNNNNNNNNNNN
NNNNNNNNNNNNNNNNNNNNNNNNNNNNNNNNNNNNNNNNNNNNNNNNNNNNNNNNNNNNNNNNNNNNNN
NNNNNNNNNNNNNNNNNNNNNNNNNNNNNNNNNNNNNNNNNNNNNNNNNNNNNNNNNNNNNNNNNNNNNN
NNNNNNNNNNNNNNNNNNNNNNNNNNNNNNNNNNNNNNNNNNNNNNNNNNNNNNNNNNNNNNNNNNNNNN
NNNNNNNNNNNNNNNNNNNNNNNNNNNNNNNNNNNNNNNNNNNNNNNNNNNNNNNNNNNNNNNNNNNNNN
NNNNNNNNNNNNNNNNNNNNNNNNNNNNNNNNNNNNNNNNNNNNNNNNNNNNNNNNNNNNNNNNNNNNNN
NNNNNNNNNNNNNNNNNNNNNNNNNNNNNNNNNNNNNNNNNNNNNNNNNNNNNNNNNNNNNNNNNNNNNN
NNNNNNNNNNNNNNNNNNNNNNNNNNNNNNNNNNNNNNNNNNNNNNNNNNNNNNNNNNNNNNNNNNNNNN
NNNNNNNNNNNNNNNNNNNNNNNNNNNNNNNNNNNNNNNNNNNNNNNNNNNNNNNNNNNNNNNNNNNNNN
NNNNNNNNNNNNNNNNNNNNNNNNNNNNNNNNNNNNNNNNNNNNNNNNNNNNNNNNNNNNNNNNNNNNNN
NNNNNNNNNNNNNNNNNNNNNNNNNNNNNNNNNNNNNNNNNNNNNNNNNNNNNNNNNNNNNNNNNNNNNN
NNNNNNNNNNNNNNNNNNNNNNNNNNNNNNNNNNNNNNNNNNNNNNNNNNNNNNNNNNNNNNNNNNNNNN
NNNNNNNNNNNNNNNNNNNNNNNNNNNNNNNNNNNNNNNNNNNNNNNNNNNNNNNNNNNNNNNNNNNNNN
NNNNNNNNNNNNNNNNNNNNNNNNNNNNNNNNNNNNNNNNNNNNNNNNNNNNNNNNNNNNNNNNNNNNNN
NNNNNNNNNNNNNNNNNNNNNNNNNNNNNNNNNNNNNNNNNNNNNNNNNNNNNNNNNNNNNNNNNNNNNN
NNNNNNNNAGGGCAGCCCCGAGAACCACAGGTGTACACCCTGCCCCCATCCCGGGATGAGCTGACCAAGA
ACCAGGTCAGCCTGACCTGCCTGGTCAAAGGCTTCTATCCCAGCGACATCGCCGTGGAGTGGGAGAGCAA
TGGGCAGCCGGAGAACAACTACAAGACCACGCCTCCCGTGCTGGACTCCGACGGCTCCTTCTTCCTCTAC
AGCAAGCTCACCGTGGACAAGAGCAGGTGGCAGCAGGGGAACGTCTTCTCATGCTCCGTGATGCATGAGG
CTCTGCACAACCACTACACGCAGAAGAGCCTCTCCCTGTCTCCGGGTAAATGAGTGCGACGGCCGGCAAG
CCCCCGCTCCCCGGGCTCTCGCGGTCGCACGAGGATGCTTGGCACGTACCCCCTGTACATACTTCCCGGG
CGCCCAGCATGGAAATAAAGGGATCCCACGTCACTATTGTATACTCTATATTATACTCTATGTTATACTC
TGTAATCCTACTCAATAAACGTGTCACGCCTGTGAAACCGTACTAAGTCTCCCGTGTCTTCTTATCACCA
TCAGGTGACATCCTCGCCCAGGCTGTCAATCATGCCGGTATCGATTCCAGTAGCACCGGCCCCACGCTGA
CAACCCACTCTTGCAGCGTTAGCAGCGCCCCTCTTAACAAGCCGACCCCCACCAGCGTCGCGGTTACTAA
CACTCCTCTCCCCGACCTGCAGCCCAAGCTTCTCGAGTCTAGAGTGGAAGGTGCTGAGGTACGATGAGAC
CCGCACCAGGTGCAGACCCTGCGAGTGTGGCGGTAAACATATTAGGAACCAGCCTGTGATGCTGGATGTG
ACCGAGGAGCTGAGGCCCGATCACTTGGTGCTGGCCTGCACCCGCGCTGAGTTTGGCTCTAGCGATGAAG
ATACAGATTGAGGTACTGAAATGTGTGGGCGTGGCTTAAGGGTGGGAAAGAATATATAAGGTGGGGGTCT
TATGTAGTTTTGTATCTGTTTTGCAGCAGCCGCCGCCGCCATGAGCACCAACTCGTTTGATGGAAGCATT
GTGAGCTCATATTTGACAACGCGCATGCCCCCATGGGCCGGGGTGCGTCAGAATGTGATGGGCTCCAGCA
TTGATGGTCGCCCCGTCCTGCCCGCAAACTCTACTACCTTGACCTACGAGACCGTGTCTGGAACGCCGTT
GGAGACTGCAGCCTCCGCCGCCGCTTCAGCCGCTGCAGCCACCGCCCGCGGGATTGTGACTGACTTTGCT
TTCCTGAGCCCGCTTGCAAGCAGTGCAGCTTCCCGTTCATCCGCCCGCGATGACAAGTTGACGGCTCTTT
TGGCACAATTGGATTCTTTGACCCGGGAACTTAATGTCGTTTCTCAGCAGCTGTTGGATCTGCGCCAGCA
GGTTTCTGCCCTGAAGGCTTCCTCCCCTCCCAATGCGGTTTAAAACATAAATAAAAAACCAGACTCTGTT
TGGATTTGGATCAAGCAAGTGTCTTGCTGTCTTTATTTAGGGGTTTTGCGCGCGCGGTAGGCCCGGGACC
AGCGGTCTCGGTCGTTGAGGGTCCTGTGTATTTTTTCCAGGACGTGGTAAAGGTGACTCTGGATGTTCAG
ATACATGGGCATAAGCCCGTCTCTGGGGTGGAGGTAGCACCACTGCAGAGCTTCATGCTGCGGGGTGGTG
TTGTAGATGATCCAGTCGTAGCAGGAGCGCTGGGCGTGGTGCCTAAAAATGTCTTTCAGTAGCAAGCTGA
TTGCCAGGGGCAGGCCCTTGGTGTAAGTGTTTACAAAGCGGTTAAGCTGGGATGGGTGCATACGTGGGGA
TATGAGATGCATCTTGGACTGTATTTTTAGGTTGGCTATGTTCCCAGCCATATCCCTCCGGGGATTCATG
TTGTGCAGAACCACCAGCACAGTGTATCCGGTGCACTTGGGAAATTTGTCATGTAGCTTAGAAGGAAATG
CGTGGAAGAACTTGGAGACGCCCTTGTGACCTCCAAGATTTTCCATGCATTCGTCCATAATGATGGCAAT
GGGCCCACGGGCGGCGGCCTGGGCGAAGATATTTCTGGGATCACTAACGTCATAGTTGTGTTCCAGGATG
AGATCGTCATAGGCCATTTTTACAAAGCGCGGGCGGAGGGTGCCAGACTGCGGTATAATGGTTCCATCCG
GCCCAGGGGCGTAGTTACCCTCACAGATTTGCATTTCCCACGCTTTGAGTTCAGATGGGGGGATCATGTC
TACCTGCGGGGCGATGAAGAAAACGGTTTCCGGGGTAGGGGAGATCAGCTGGGAAGAAAGCAGGTTCCTG
AGCAGCTGCGACTTACCGCAGCCGGTGGGCCCGTAAATCACACCTATTACCGGCTGCAACTGGTAGTTAA
GAGAGCTGCAGCTGCCGTCATCCCTGAGCAGGGGGGCCACTTCGTTAAGCATGTCCCTGACTCGCATGTT
TTCCCTGACCAAATCCGCCAGAAGGCGCTCGCCGCCCAGCGATAGCAGTTCTTGCAAGGAAGCAAAGTTT
TTCAACGGTTTGAGACCGTCCGCCGTAGGCATGCTTTTGAGCGTTTGACCAAGCAGTTCCAGGCGGTCCC
ACAGCTCGGTCACCTGCTCTACGGCATCTCGATCCAGCATATCTCCTCGTTTCGCGGGTTGGGGCGGCTT
TCGCTGTACGGCAGTAGTCGGTGCTCGTCCAGACGGGCCAGGGTCATGTCTTTCCACGGGCGCAGGGTCC
TCGTCAGCGTAGTCTGGGTCACGGTGAAGGGGTGCGCTCCGGGCTGCGCGCTGGCCAGGGTGCGCTTGAG
GCTGGTCCTGCTGGTGCTGAAGCGCTGCCGGTCTTCGCCCTGCGCGTCGGCCAGGTAGCATTTGACCATG
GTGTCATAGTCCAGCCCCTCCGCGGCGTGGCCCTTGGCGCGCAGCTTGCCCTTGGAGGAGGCGCCGCACG
AGGGGCAGTGCAGACTTTTGAGGGCGTAGAGCTTGGGCGCGAGAAATACCGATTCCGGGGAGTAGGCATC
CGCGCCGCAGGCCCCGCAGACGGTCTCGCATTCCACGAGCCAGGTGAGCTCTGGCCGTTCGGGGTCAAAA
ACCAGGTTTCCCCCATGCTTTTTGATGCGTTTCTTACCTCTGGTTTCCATGAGCCGGTGTCCACGCTCGG
TGACGAAAAGGCTGTCCGTGTCCCCGTATACAGACTTGAGAGGCCTGTCCTCGACCGATGCCCTTGAGAG
CCTTCAACCCAGTCAGCTCCTTCCGGTGGGCGCGGGGCATGACTATCGTCGCCGCACTTATGACTGTCTT
CTTTATCATGCAACTCGTAGGACAGGTGCCGGCAGCGCTCTGGGTCATTTTCGGCGAGGACCGCTTTCGC
TGGAGCGCGACGATGATCGGCCTGTCGCTTGCGGTATTCGGAATCTTGCACGCCCTCGCTCAAGCCTTCG
TCACTGGTCCCGCCACCAAACGTTTCGGCGAGAAGCAGGCCATTATCGCCGGCATGGCGGCCGACGCGCT
GGGCTACGTCTTGCTGGCGTTCGCGACGCGAGGCTGGATGGCCTTCCCCATTATGATTCTTCTCGCTTCC
GGCGGCATCGGGATGCCCGCGTTGCAGGCCATGCTGTCCAGGCAGGTAGATGACGACCATCAGGGACAGC
TTCAAGGATCGCTCGCGGCTCTTACCAGCCTAACTTCGATCACTGGACCGCTGATCGTCACGGCGATTTA
TGCCGCCTCGGCGAGCACATGGAACGGGTTGGCATGGATTGTAGGCGCCGCCCTATACCTTGTCTGCCTC
CCCGCGTTGCGTCGCGGTGCATGGAGCCGGGCCACCTCGACCTGAATGGAAGCCGGCGGCACCTCGCTAA
CGGATTCACCACTCCAAGAATTGGAGCCAATCAATTCTTGCGGAGAACTGTGAATGCGCAAACCAACCCT
TGGCAGAACATATCCATCGCGTCCGCCATCTCCAGCAGCCGCACGCGGCGCATCTCGGGCAGCGTTGGGT
CCTGGCCACGGGTGCGCATGATCGTGCTCCTGTCGTTGAGGACCCGGCTAGGCTGGCGGGGTTGCCTTAC
TGGTTAGCAGAATGAATCACCGATACGCGAGCGAACGTGAAGCGACTGCTGCTGCAAAACGTCTGCGACC
TGAGCAACAACATGAATGGTCTTCGGTTTCCGTGTTTCGTAAAGTCTGGAAACGCGGAAGTCAGCGCCCT
GCACCATTATGTTCCGGATCTGCATCGCAGGATGCTGCTGGCTACCCTGTGGAACACCTACATCTGTATT
AACGAAGCGCTGGCATTGACCCTGAGTGATTTTTCTCTGGTCCCGCCGCATCCATACCGCCAGTTGTTTA
CCCTCACAACGTTCCAGTAACCGGGCATGTTCATCATCAGTAACCCGTATCGTGAGCATCCTCTCTCGTT
TCATCGGTATCATTACCCCCATGAACAGAAATCCCCCTTACACGGAGGCATCAGTGACCAAACAGGAAAA
AACCGCCCTTAACATGGCCCGCTTTATCAGAAGCCAGACATTAACGCTTCTGGAGAAACTCAACGAGCTG
GACGCGGATGAACAGGCAGACATCTGTGAATCGCTTCACGACCACGCTGATGAGCTTTACCGCAGCTGCC
TCGCGCGTTTCGGTGATGACGGTGAAAACCTCTGACACATGCAGCTCCCGGAGACGGTCACAGCTTGTCT
GTAAGCGGATGCCGGGAGCAGACAAGCCCGTCAGGGCGCGTCAGCGGGTGTTGGCGGGTGTCGGGGCGCA
GCCATGACCCAGTCACGTAGCGATAGCGGAGTGTATACTGGCTTAACTATGCGGCATCAGAGCAGATTGT
ACTGAGAGTGCACCATATGCGGTGTGAAATACCGCACAGATGCGTAAGGAGAAAATACCGCATCAGGCGC
TCTTCCGCTTCCTCGCTCACTGACTCGCTGCGCTCGGTCGTTCGGCTGCGGCGAGCGGTATCAGCTCACT
CAAAGGCGGTAATACGGTTATCCACAGAATCAGGGGATAACGCAGGAAAGAACATGTGAGCAAAAGGCCA
GCAAAAGGCCAGGAACCGTAAAAAGGCCGCGTTGCTGGCGTTTTTCCATAGGCTCCGCCCCCCTGACGAG
CATCACAAAAATCGACGCTCAAGTCAGAGGTGGCGAAACCCGACAGGACTATAAAGATACCAGGCGTTTC
CCCCTGGAAGCTCCCTCGTGCGCTCTCCTGTTCCGACCCTGCCGCTTACCGGATACCTGTCCGCCTTTCT
CCCTTCGGGAAGCGTGGCGCTTTCTCATAGCTCACGCTGTAGGTATCTCAGTTCGGTGTAGGTCGTTCGC
TCCAAGCTGGGCTGTGTGCACGAACCCCCCGTTCAGCCCGACCGCTGCGCCTTATCCGGTAACTATCGTC
TTGAGTCCAACCCGGTAAGACACGACTTATCGCCACTGGCAGCAGCCACTGGTAACAGGATTAGCAGAGC
GAGGTATGTAGGCGGTGCTACAGAGTTCTTGAAGTGGTGGCCTAACTACGGCTACACTAGAAGGACAGTA
TTTGGTATCTGCGCTCTGCTGAAGCCAGTTACCTTCGGAAAAAGAGTTGGTAGCTCTTGATCCGGCAAAC
AAACCACCGCTGGTAGCGGTGGTTTTTTTGTTTGCAAGCAGCAGATTACGCGCAGAAAAAAAGGATCTCA
AGAAGATCCTTTGATCTTTTCTACGGGGTCTGACGCTCAGTGGAACGAAAACTCACGTTAAGGGATTTTG
GTCATGAGATTATCAAAAAGGATCTTCACCTAGATCCTTTTAAATTAAAAATGAAGTTTTAAATCAATCT
AAAGTATATATGAGTAAACTTGGTCTGACAGTTACCAATGCTTAATCAGTGAGGCACCTATCTCAGCGAT
CTGTCTATTTCGTTCATCCATAGTTGCCTGACTCCCCGTCGTGTAGATAACTACGATACGGGAGGGCTTA
CCATCTGGCCCCAGTGCTGCAATGATACCGCGAGACCCACGCTCACCGGCTCCAGATTTATCAGCAATAA
ACCAGCCAGCCGGAAGGGCCGAGCGCAGAAGTGGTCCTGCAACTTTATCCGCCTCCATCCAGTCTATTAA
TTGTTGCCGGGAAGCTAGAGTAAGTAGTTCGCCAGTTAATAGTTTGCGCAACGTTGTTGCCATTGCTGCA
GGCATCGTGGTGTCACGCTCGTCGTTTGGTATGGCTTCATTCAGCTCCGGTTCCCAACGATCAAGGCGAG
TTACATGATCCCCCATGTTGTGCAAAAAAGCGGTTAGCTCCTTCGGTCCTCCGATCGTTGTCAGAAGTAA
GTTGGCCGCAGTGTTATCACTCATGGTTATGGCAGCACTGCATAATTCTCTTACTGTCATGCCATCCGTA
AGATGCTTTTCTGTGACTGGTGAGTACTCAACCAAGTCATTCTGAGAATAGTGTATGCGGCGACCGAGTT
GCTCTTGCCCGGCGTCAACACGGGATAATACCGCGCCACATAGCAGAACTTTAAAAGTGCTCATCATTGG
AAAACGTTCTTCGGGGCGAAAACTCTCAAGGATCTTACCGCTGTTGAGATCCAGTTCGATGTAACCCACT
CGTGCACCCAACTGATCTTCAGCATCTTTTACTTTCACCAGCGTTTCTGGGTGAGCAAAAACAGGAAGGC
AAAATGCCGCAAAAAAGGGAATAAGGGCGACACGGAAATGTTGAATACTCATACTCTTCCTTTTTCAATA
TTATTGAAGCATTTATCAGGGTTATTGTCTCATGAGCGGATACATATTTGAATGTATTTAGAAAAATAAA
CAAATAGGGGTTCCGCGCACATTTCCCCGAAAAGTGCCACCTGACGTCTAAGAAACCATTATTATCATGA
CATTAACCTATAAAAATAGGCGTATCACGAGGCCCTTTCGTCTTCAAGAATT
