>Addgene plasmid #25100 | pAL119-hCTLA4-Ig | addgene partial sequence | sequence record 31001 | 25100 with CMV-F
TCGTTTAGTGACCGTCAGATCGCCTGGAGACGCCATCCACGCTGTTTTGACCTCCATAGAAGACACCGGG
ACCGATCCAGCCTGGGGATCCCTCGAGGAGCTCAGCACATTTGCCCCCCAGCCATGGCTTGTCTTGGACT
CCGGAGGTACAAAGCTCAACTGCAGCTGCCTTCTAGGACTTGGCCTTTTGTAGCCCTGCTCACTCTTCTT
TTCATCCCAGTCTTCTCTGAAGCCATACAGGTGACCCAACCTTCAGTGGTGTTGGCTAGCAGCCATGGTG
TCGCCAGCTTTCCATGTGAATATTCACCATCACACAACACTGATGAGGTCCGGGTGACTGTGCTGCGGCA
GACAAATGACCAAATGACTGAGGTCTGTGCCACGACATTCACAGAGAAGAATACAGTGGGCTTCCTAGAT
TACCCCTTCTGCAGTGGTACCTTTAATGAAAGCAGAGTGAACCTCACCATCCAAGGACTGAGAGCTGTTG
ACACGGGACTGTACCTCTGCAAGGTGGAACTCATGTACCCACCGCCATACTTTGTGGGCATGGGCAACGG
GACGCAGATTTATGTCATTGATCCAGAACCATGCCCGGATTCTGGTAAGTATAAGCTTGCATGCCTGCAG
GTCGATCCTGCCTGGACGCATCCCGGCTATGCAGCCCCAGTCCAGGGCAGCAAGGCAGGCCCCGTCTGCC
TCTTCACCCGGAGGCCTCTGCCCGCCCCACTCATGCTCAGGGAGAGGGTCTTCTGGCTTTTTCCCCAGGC
T
